>Addgene plasmid #13146 | pc3XB-ZF47 | depositor full sequence | sequence record 7495 | Author sequence
GACGGATCGGGAGATCTCCCGATCCCCTATGGTGCACTCTCAGTACAATCTGCTCTGATGCCGCATAGTT
AAGCCAGTATCTGCTCCCTGCTTGTGTGTTGGAGGTCGCTGAGTAGTGCGCGAGCAAAATTTAAGCTACA
ACAAGGCAAGGCTTGACCGACAATTGCATGAAGAATCTGCTTAGGGTTAGGCGTTTTGCGCTGCTTCGCG
ATGTACGGGCCAGATATACGCGTTGACATTGATTATTGACTAGTTATTAATAGTAATCAATTACGGGGTC
ATTAGTTCATAGCCCATATATGGAGTTCCGCGTTACATAACTTACGGTAAATGGCCCGCCTGGCTGACCG
CCCAACGACCCCCGCCCATTGACGTCAATAATGACGTATGTTCCCATAGTAACGCCAATAGGGACTTTCC
ATTGACGTCAATGGGTGGAGTATTTACGGTAAACTGCCCACTTGGCAGTACATCAAGTGTATCATATGCC
AAGTACGCCCCCTATTGACGTCAATGACGGTAAATGGCCCGCCTGGCATTATGCCCAGTACATGACCTTA
TGGGACTTTCCTACTTGGCAGTACATCTACGTATTAGTCATCGCTATTACCATGGTGATGCGGTTTTGGC
AGTACATCAATGGGCGTGGATAGCGGTTTGACTCACGGGGATTTCCAAGTCTCCACCCCATTGACGTCAA
TGGGAGTTTGTTTTGGCACCAAAATCAACGGGACTTTCCAAAATGTCGTAACAACTCCGCCCCATTGACG
CAAATGGGCGGTAGGCGTGTACGGTGGGAGGTCTATATAAGCAGAGCTCTCTGGCTAACTAGAGAACCCA
CTGCTTACTGGCTTATCGAAATTAATACGACTCACTATAGGGAGACCCAAGCTGGCTAGCGTTTAAACGG
GCCCTCTAGACCCGGGGAGAAGAAATTTGCCTGCCCTGAGTGTCCTAAGCGCTTCATGCAACGTGCAAGC
CTGACGCGTCATATCAAGACCCACACCGGTGGATCCTCTGCACAGTAGTAAGCTTAAGTTTAAACCGCTG
ATCAGCCTCGACTGTGCCTTCTAGTTGCCAGCCATCTGTTGTTTGCCCCTCCCCCGTGCCTTCCTTGACC
CTGGAAGGTGCCACTCCCACTGTCCTTTCCTAATAAAATGAGGAAATTGCATCGCATTGTCTGAGTAGGT
GTCATTCTATTCTGGGGGGTGGGGTGGGGCAGGACAGCAAGGGGGAGGATTGGGAAGACAATAGCAGGCA
TGCTGGGGATGCGGTGGGCTCTATGGCTTCTGAGGCGGAAAGAACCAGCTGGGGCTCTAGGGGGTATCCC
C
[124 nt withheld, positions 1332-1455]
C
[91 nt withheld, positions 1457-1547]
A
[49 nt withheld, positions 1549-1597]
CCTTTGACGTTGGAGTCCACGTTCTTT
[37 nt withheld, positions 1625-1661]
ACCCTATCTCGGTCTATTCTTTTGATTTATAAGGGATTTTGCCGATTTCGGCCTATTGGTTAAAAAATGA
GCTGATTTAACAAAAATTTAACGCGAATTAATTCTGTGGAATGTGTGTCAGTTAGGGTGTGGAAAGTCCC
CAGGCTCCCCAGCAGGCAGAAGTATGCAAAGCATGCATCTCAATTAGTCAGCAACCAGGTGTGGAAAGTC
CCCAGGCTCCCCAGCAGGCAGAAGTATGCAAAGCATGCATCTCAATTAGTCAGCAACCATAGTCCCGCCC
CTAACTCCGCCCATCCCGCCCCTAACTCCGCCCAGTTCCGCCCATTCTCCGCCCCATGGCTGACTAATTT
TTTTTATTTATGCAGAGGCCGAGGCCGCCTCTGCCTCTGAGCTATTCCAGAAGTAGTGAGGAGGCTTTTT
TGGAGGCCTAGGCTTTTGCAAAAAGCTCCCGGCCGGGAGCTTGTATATCCATTTTCGGATCTGATCAAGA
GACAGGATGAGGATCGTTTCGCATGATTGAACAAGATGGATTGCACGCAGGTTCTCCGGCCGCTTGGGTG
GAGAGGCTATTCGGCTATGACTGGGCACAACAGACAATCGGCTGCTCTGATGCCGCCGTGTTCCGGCTGT
CAGCGCAGGGGCGCCCGGTTCTTTTTGTCAAGACCGACCTGTCCGGTGCCCTGAATGAACTGCAGGACGA
GGCAGCGCGGCTATCGTGGCTGGCCACGACGGGCGTTCCTTGCGCAGCTGTGCTCGACGTTGTCACTGAA
GCGGGAAGGGACTGGCTGCTATTGGGCGAAGTGCCGGGGCAGGATCTCCTGTCATCTCACCTTGCTCCTG
CCGAGAAAGTATCCATCATGGCTGATGCAATGCGGCGGCTGCATACGCTTGATCCGGCTACCTGCCCATT
CGACCACCAAGCGAAACATCGCATCGAGCGAGCACGTACTCGGATGGAAGCCGGTCTTGTCGATCAGGAT
GATCTGGACGAAGAGCATCAGGGGCTCGCGCCAGCCGAACTGTTCGCCAGGCTCAAGGCGCGCATGCCCG
ACGGCGAGGATCTCGTCGTGACCCATGGCGATGCCTGCTTGCCGAATATCATGGTGGAAAATGGCCGCTT
TTCTGGATTCATCGACTGTGGCCGGCTGGGTGTGGCGGACCGCTATCAGGACATAGCGTTGGCTACCCGT
GATATTGCTGAAGAGCTTGGCGGCGAATGGGCTGACCGCTTCCTCGTGCTTTACGGTATCGCCGCTCCCG
ATTCGCAGCGCATCGCCTTCTATCGCCTTCTTGACGAGTTCTTCTGAGCGGGACTCTGGGGTTCGAAATG
ACCGACCAAGCGACGCCCAACCTGCCATCACGAGATTTCGATTCCACCGCCGCCTTCTATGAAAGGTTGG
GCTTCGGAATCGTTTTCCGGGACGCCGGCTGGATGATCCTCCAGCGCGGGGATCTCATGCTGGAGTTCTT
CGCCCACCCCAACTTGTTTATTGCAGCTTATAATGGTTACAAATAAAGCAATAGCATCACAAATTTCACA
AATAAAGCATTTTTTTCACTGCATTCTAGTTGTGGTTTGTCCAAACTCATCAATGTATCTTATCATGTCT
GTATACCGTCGACCTCTAGCTAGAGCTTGGCGTAATCATGGTCATAGCTGTTTCCTGTGTGAAATTGTTA
TCCGCTCACAATTCCACACAACATACGAGCCGGAAGCATAAAGTGTAAAGCCTGGGGTGCCTAATGAGTG
AGCTAACTCACATTAATTGCGTTGCGCTCACTGCCCGCTTTCCAGTCGGGAAACCTGTCGTGCCAGCTGC
ATTAATGAATCGGCCAACGCGCGGGGAGAGGCGGTTTGCGTATTGGGCGCTCTTCCGCTTCCTCGCTCAC
TGACTCGCTGCGCTCGGTCGTTCGGCTGCGGCGAGCGGTATCAGCTCACTCAAAGGCGGTAATACGGTTA
TCCACAGAATCAGGGGATAACGCAGGAAAGAACATGTGAGCAAAAGGCCAGCAAAAGGCCAGGAACCGTA
AAAAGGCCGCGTTGCTGGCGTTTTTCCATAGGCTCCGCCCCCCTGACGAGCATCACAAAAATCGACGCTC
AAGTCAGAGGTGGCGAAACCCGACAGGACTATAAAGATACCAGGCGTTTCCCCCTGGAAGCTCCCTCGTG
CGCTCTCCTGTTCCGACCCTGCCGCTTACCGGATACCTGTCCGCCTTTCTCCCTTCGGGAAGCGTGGCGC
TTTCTCATAGCTCACGCTGTAGGTATCTCAGTTCGGTGTAGGTCGTTCGCTCCAAGCTGGGCTGTGTGCA
CGAACCCCCCGTTCAGCCCGACCGCTGCGCCTTATCCGGTAACTATCGTCTTGAGTCCAACCCGGTAAGA
CACGACTTATCGCCACTGGCAGCAGCCACTGGTAACAGGATTAGCAGAGCGAGGTATGTAGGCGGTGCTA
CAGAGTTCTTGAAGTGGTGGCCTAACTACGGCTACACTAGAAGAACAGTATTTGGTATCTGCGCTCTGCT
GAAGCCAGTTACCTTCGGAAAAAGAGTTGGTAGCTCTTGATCCGGCAAACAAACCACCGCTGGTAGCGGT
TTTTTTGTTTGCAAGCAGCAGATTACGCGCAGAAAAAAAGGATCTCAAGAAGATCCTTTGATCTTTTCTA
CGGGGTCTGACGCTCAGTGGAACGAAAACTCACGTTAAGGGATTTTGGTCATGAGATTATCAAAAAGGAT
CTTCACCTAGATCCTTTTAAATTAAAAATGAAGTTTTAAATCAATCTAAAGTATATATGAGTAAACTTGG
TCTGACAGTTACCAATGCTTAATCAGTGAGGCACCTATCTCAGCGATCTGTCTATTTCGTTCATCCATAG
TTGCCTGACTCCCCGTCGTGTAGATAACTACGATACGGGAGGGCTTACCATCTGGCCCCAGTGCTGCAAT
GATACCGCGAGACCCACGCTCACCGGCTCCAGATTTATCAGCAATAAACCAGCCAGCCGGAAGGGCCGAG
CGCAGAAGTGGTCCTGCAACTTTATCCGCCTCCATCCAGTCTATTAATTGTTGCCGGGAAGCTAGAGTAA
GTAGTTCGCCAGTTAATAGTTTGCGCAACGTTGTTGCCATTGCTACAGGCATCGTGGTGTCACGCTCGTC
GTTTGGTATGGCTTCATTCAGCTCCGGTTCCCAACGATCAAGGCGAGTTACATGATCCCCCATGTTGTGC
AAAAAAGCGGTTAGCTCCTTCGGTCCTCCGATCGTTGTCAGAAGTAAGTTGGCCGCAGTGTTATCACTCA
TGGTTATGGCAGCACTGCATAATTCTCTTACTGTCATGCCATCCGTAAGATGCTTTTCTGTGACTGGTGA
GTACTCAACCAAGTCATTCTGAGAATAGTGTATGCGGCGACCGAGTTGCTCTTGCCCGGCGTCAATACGG
GATAATACCGCGCCACATAGCAGAACTTTAAAAGTGCTCATCATTGGAAAACGTTCTTCGGGGCGAAAAC
TCTCAAGGATCTTACCGCTGTTGAGATCCAGTTCGATGTAACCCACTCGTGCACCCAACTGATCTTCAGC
ATCTTTTACTTTCACCAGCGTTTCTGGGTGAGCAAAAACAGGAAGGCAAAATGCCGCAAAAAAGGGAATA
AGGGCGACACGGAAATGTTGAATACTCATACTCTTCCTTTTTCAATATTATTGAAGCATTTATCAGGGTT
ATTGTCTCATGAGCGGATACATATTTGAATGTATTTAGAAAAATAAACAAATAGGGGTTCCGCGCACATT
TCCCCGAAAAGTGCCACCTGACGTC
Features (pLannotate 1.2.2; 19 found; start..end, strand, type, name):
     28..80      -  misc_feature   bom (fragment): basis of mobility region from pBR322
    235..614     +  enhancer       CMV enhancer: human cytomegalovirus immediate early enhancer
    615..818     +  promoter       CMV promoter: human cytomegalovirus (CMV) immediate early promoter
    814..847     +  LTR            5' LTR (truncated) (fragment): truncated 5' long terminal repeat (LTR) from HIV-1
    863..881     +  promoter       T7 promoter: promoter for bacteriophage T7 RNA polymerase
   1062..1286    +  polyA_signal   bGH poly(A) signal: bovine growth hormone polyadenylation signal
   1290..1311    +  promoter       SV40 promoter (fragment): SV40 enhancer and early promoter
   1332..1760    +  rep_origin     f1 ori (sequence partly withheld): f1 bacteriophage origin of replication; arrow indicates direction of (+) strand synthesis
   1774..2103    +  promoter       SV40 promoter: SV40 enhancer and early promoter
   2174..2965    +  CDS            neo: KKA2_KLEPN - Also known as kan, nptII. Experimental evidence at protein level: Swiss-Prot protein existence level 1. Resistance to kanamycin, neomycin, paromomycin, ribostamycin, butirosin and gentamicin B. From Klebsiella pneumoniae.
   2989..3147    +  CDS            ble (fragment): BLE_KLEPN - Experimental evidence at protein level: Swiss-Prot protein existence level 1. Binding protein with a strong affinity to the bleomycin family of antibiotics. Binds to CL990; an antimitotic-antibiotic compound. From Klebsiella pneumoniae.
   3142..3263    +  polyA_signal   SV40 poly(A) signal: SV40 polyadenylation signal
   3336..3352    -  protein_bind   lac operator: The lac repressor binds to the lac operator to inhibit transcription in E. coli. This inhibition can be relieved by adding lactose or isopropyl-β-D-thiogalactopyranoside (IPTG). lac repressor encoded by lacI
   3360..3390    -  promoter       lac promoter: promoter for the E. coli lac operon
   3405..3426    -  protein_bind   CAP binding site: CAP binding activates transcription in the presence of cAMP. E. coli catabolite activator protein
   3439..3531    -  CDS            lacI (fragment): lac repressor; lacI; The lac repressor binds to the lac operator to inhibit transcription in E. coli. This inhibition can be relieved by adding lactose or isopropyl-β-D-thiogalactopyranoside (IPTG).
   3714..4299    -  rep_origin     ori: high-copy-number ColE1/pMB1/pBR322/pUC origin of replication
   4470..5330    -  CDS            AmpR: β-lactamase; bla; confers resistance to ampicillin, carbenicillin, and related antibiotics
   5331..5435    -  promoter       AmpR promoter: bla
