[The description below was written by a language model from this plasmid's Addgene catalogue record and pLannotate feature annotations shown in this document.]
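Description:
pc3XB-ZF47 is a mammalian expression-type plasmid built on pc3XB, a modified version of Invitrogen's pcDNA3, and it serves as an archive vector for a single zinc finger module in the Zinc Finger Consortium Modular Assembly Kit v1.0. It is maintained in E. coli at high copy through a ColE1/pUC-type origin and selected with ampicillin via the β-lactamase gene and its native promoter. An f1 origin is also present. For mammalian cells, the backbone carries a neomycin phosphotransferase gene driven by the SV40 enhancer/early promoter and terminated by the SV40 poly(A) signal, allowing G418 selection. The short HIV-1 LTR, ble, lacI and additional SV40 promoter fragments in the automated annotation are probably backbone remnants or chance partial matches rather than functional elements.

The payload is a roughly 90 bp insert, ZF47, encoding one zinc finger from the Sangamo module set that recognises the DNA triplet GTA. It was cloned between XbaI and BamHI sites, both of which remain intact. The insert itself was not annotated in the feature table, but it presumably lies in the gap between the T7 promoter and the bGH polyadenylation signal, downstream of the CMV enhancer/promoter. This placement is consistent with the T7 primer being listed for sequencing.

The kit and its associated publication concern the engineering of zinc finger nucleases by modular assembly. In that approach, individual finger modules with defined triplet specificities are joined into multi-finger arrays that target longer sequences. The preserved flanking restriction sites presumably support this stepwise subcloning, although the record does not give the assembly scheme. This plasmid is best regarded as a building-block reagent rather than a finished effector construct.
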