Addgene plasmid #13146: pc3XB-ZF47
Depositing lab: Keith Joung. Depositing organization: Massachusetts General Hospital. Publication: Standardized reagents and protocols for engineering zinc finger nucleases by modular assembly. Wright DA, Thibodeau-Beganny S, Sander JD, Winfrey RJ, Hirsh AS, Eichtinger M, Fu F, Porteus MH, Dobbs D, Voytas DF, Joung JK. Nat Protoc. 2006;1(3):1637-52. doi: 10.1038/nprot.2006.259 PubMed 17406455.
Backbone
  Vector backbone: pc3XB
  Backbone manufacturer: Modified Invitrogen pcDNA3
  Backbone size w/o insert (bp): 5400
  Vector type: Mammalian Expression
  Selectable markers: Neomycin (select with G418)
Growth in bacteria
  Bacterial resistance: Ampicillin, 100 μg/mL
  Growth temperature: 37°C
  Growth strain: XL1 Blue
  Copy number: High Copy
Gene/Insert
  Gene/Insert name: ZF47
  Insert size (bp): 90
  Cloning method: Restriction Enzyme; 5′ cloning site XbaI (not destroyed); 3′ cloning site BamHI (not destroyed)
  Sequencing primers: 5′ T7
Terms and licenses: Academic/Nonprofit Terms; Industry Terms: Not Available to Industry
Depositor comments: Part of the Zinc Finger Consortium Modular Assembly Kit v1.0. Finger protein sequence: PGEKKFACPECPKRFMQRASLTRHIKTH. Target DNA sequence: GTA. This zinc finger is derived from the Sangamo module set.
How to cite: pc3XB-ZF47 was a gift from Keith Joung (Addgene plasmid # 13146 ; http://n2t.net/addgene:13146 ; RRID:Addgene_13146)
