>Addgene plasmid #13146 | pc3XB-ZF47 | addgene partial sequence | sequence record 19530 | CMV-F 5'-CGCAAATGGGCGGTAGGCGTG-3'
AGCTCTCTGGCTAACTAGAGAACCCACTGCTTACTGGCTTATCGAAATTAATACGACTCACTATAGGGAG
ACCCAAGCTGGCTAGCGTTTAAACGGGCCCTCTAGACCCGGGGAGAAGAAATTTGCCTGCCCTGAGTGTC
CTAAGCGCTTCATGCAACGTGCAAGCCTGACGCGTCATATCAAGACCCACACCGGTGGATCCTCTGCACA
GTAGTAAGCTTAAGTTTAAACCGCTGATCAGCCTCGACTGTGCCTTCTAGTTGCCAGCCATCTGTTGTTT
GCCCCTCCCCCGTGCCTTCCTTGACCCTGGAAGGTGCCACTCCCACTGTCCTTTCCTAATAAAATGAGGA
AATTGCATCGCATTGTCTGAGTAGGTGTCATTCTATTCTGGGGGGTGGGGTGGGGCAGGACAGCAAGGGG
GAGGATTGGGAAGACAATAGCAGGCATGCTGGGGATGCGGTGGGCTCTATGGCTTCTGAGGCGGAAAGAA
CCAGCTGGGGCTCTAGGGGGTATCCCC
[75 nt withheld, positions 518-592]
